>Addgene plasmid #146766 | pT7-EGFP-C1-HsRRP12_K | addgene full sequence | sequence record 393059 | Addgene NGS Result
CGTTACATAACTTACGGTAAATGGCCCGCCTGGCTGACCGCCCAACGACCCCCGCCCATTGACGTCAATA
ATGACGTATGTTCCCATAGTAACGCCAATAGGGACTTTCCATTGACGTCAATGGGTGGAGTATTTACGGT
AAACTGCCCACTTGGCAGTACATCAAGTGTATCATATGCCAAGTACGCCCCCTATTGACGTCAATGACGG
TAAATGGCCCGCCTGGCATTATGCCCAGTACATGACCTTATGGGACTTTCCTACTTGGCAGTACATCTAC
GTATTAGTCATCGCTATTACCATGGTGATGCGGTTTTGGCAGTACATCAATGGGCGTGGATAGCGGTTTG
ACTCACGGGGATTTCCAAGTCTCCACCCCATTGACGTCAATGGGAGTTTGTTTTGGCACCAAAATCAACG
GGACTTTCCAAAATGTCGTAACAACTCCGCCCCATTGACGCAAATGGGCGGTAGGCGTGTACGGTGGGAG
GTCTATATAAGCAGAGCTCTCTGGCTAACTAGAGAACCCACTGCTTACTGGCTTATCGAAATTAATACGA
CTCACTATAGGGAGACCCAAGCTCTAGCGCTACCGGTCGCCACCATGGTGAGCAAGGGCGAGGAGCTGTT
CACCGGGGTGGTGCCCATCCTGGTCGAGCTGGACGGCGACGTAAACGGCCACAAGTTCAGCGTGTCCGGC
GAGGGCGAGGGCGATGCCACCTACGGCAAGCTGACCCTGAAGTTCATCTGCACCACCGGCAAGCTGCCCG
TGCCCTGGCCCACCCTCGTGACCACCCTGACCTACGGCGTGCAGTGCTTCAGCCGCTACCCCGACCACAT
GAAGCAGCACGACTTCTTCAAGTCCGCCATGCCCGAAGGCTACGTCCAGGAGCGCACCATCTTCTTCAAG
GACGACGGCAACTACAAGACCCGCGCCGAGGTGAAGTTCGAGGGCGACACCCTGGTGAACCGCATCGAGC
TGAAGGGCATCGACTTCAAGGAGGACGGCAACATCCTGGGGCACAAGCTGGAGTACAACTACAACAGCCA
CAACGTCTATATCATGGCCGACAAGCAGAAGAACGGCATCAAGGTGAACTTCAAGATCCGCCACAACATC
GAGGACGGCAGCGTGCAGCTCGCCGACCACTACCAGCAGAACACCCCCATCGGCGACGGCCCCGTGCTGC
TGCCCGACAACCACTACCTGAGCACCCAGTCCGCCCTGAGCAAAGACCCCAACGAGAAGCGCGATCACAT
GGTCCTGCTGGAGTTCGTGACCGCCGCCGGGATCACTCTCGGCATGGACGAGCTGTACAAGTCCGGACTC
AGATCTCGAGCTATGGGTCGCTCGGGAAAGTTGCCCTCTGGTGTCTCAGCTAAGTTGAAGCGCTGGAAGA
AAGGCCACAGCAGCGACAGCAACCCCGCCATCTGCCGCCACCGTCAGGCCGCCCGCAGCCGCTTCTTCAG
CCGGCCGTCAGGAAGGAGTGACCTGACAGTCGATGCTGTGAAGTTACATAATGAGCTGCAGTCAGGGTCC
TTGCGCTTGGGCAAAAGCGAAGCCCCGGAGACGCCCATGGAAGAAGAGGCGGAGCTGGTTCTCACCGAGA
AGTCCTCGGGTACCTTCCTGAGTGGCCTTTCCGACTGCACAAACGTCACCTTCAGCAAAGTACAGCGCTT
CTGGGAGTCCAACTCGGCTGCCCACAAGGAGATCTGTGCTGTTCTGGCTGCTGTCACTGAGGTGATTCGC
TCCCAGGGAGGGAAGGAGACGGAGACTGAGTACTTCGCTGCTCTGATGACAACAATGGAAGCAGTGGAGT
CCCCGGAGTCCCTGGCCGCCGTTGCTTACCTGCTGAACCTTGTCCTGAAGCGTGTTCCCAGCCCTGTGCT
TATTAAGAAGTTCTCTGATACCTCCAAAGCCTTCATGGATATCATGTCAGCTCAGGCCAGCAGCGGCTCC
ACCTCTGTCCTCCGATGGGTCCTTTCCTGCCTGGCCACCCTTCTGCGGAAGCAAGACCTGGAGGCCTGGG
GCTACCCCGTGACCCTTCAGGTGTACCATGGGCTGCTGAGCTTCACGGTGCATCCCAAGCCCAAGATCCG
GAAGGCTGCCCAGCATGGAGTATGCTCAGTCCTCAAGGGCAGTGAATTCATGTTTGAAAAGGCCCCTGCC
CATCATCCTGCTGCCATTTCCACTGCCAAGTTCTGCATCCAGGAGATTGAGAAGTCTGGAGGCTCCAAGG
AGGCCACCACCACGCTGCACATGCTGACGCTGCTGAAGGACCTGCTGCCCTGCTTCCCGGAAGGCCTGGT
GAAGAGCTGCAGTGAGACTCTCCTCAGGGTCATGACCTTGAGCCATGTGCTGGTGACAGCCTGTGCCATG
CAGGCCTTTCACAGCCTCTTCCACGCCAGGCCTGGCCTGAGCACCCTGTCAGCAGAGCTCAACGCCCAGA
TCATCACGGCCCTGTACGACTATGTTCCCAGTGAGAATGATTTACAACCCCTGCTAGCCTGGCTTAAGGT
CATGGAGAAAGCCCACATCAACCTGGTGAGGTTGCAGTGGGACCTGGGGCTAGGCCACCTCCCTCGCTTT
TTTGGAACTGCGGTGACCTGCCTCCTTTCCCCACACTCGCAAGTGCTGACTGCTGCTACGCAGAGCCTCA
AGGAGATCCTGAAGGAATGCGTGGCTCCCCACATGGCTGACATTGGCTCCGTGACCTCCTCGGCCTCAGG
CCCTGCCCAATCTGTTGCCAAGATGTTCAGGGCAGTGGAGGAGGGCCTGACGTACAAATTCCATGCGGCC
TGGAGCTCCGTGTTGCAGCTGCTGTGTGTCTTCTTCGAGGCGTGTGGGAGACAGGCCCACCCTGTGATGA
GGAAGTGCCTCCAGTCCCTGTGTGACCTGCGCCTCTCCCCTCATTTCCCCCACACGGCGGCTCTTGACCA
GGCAGTGGGGGCTGCGGTGACCAGTATGGGACCTGAGGTGGTGCTGCAGGCTGTGCCTTTGGAAATTGAT
GGCTCTGAGGAGACTCTGGATTTCCCACGGAGCTGGCTGCTGCCTGTCATCCGAGACCATGTTCAGGAAA
CGCGACTTGGTTTTTTCACCACCTACTTCTTGCCCCTGGCTAACACCCTGAAGAGCAAAGCCATGGACCT
GGCTCAGGCAGGCAGCACAGTGGAATCTAAGATCTACGACACACTCCAGTGGCAGATGTGGACACTCCTG
CCTGGGTTCTGCACAAGGCCTACAGATGTGGCCATCTCCTTCAAAGGGCTGGCACGGACGCTGGGCATGG
CCATCAGCGAGCGTCCAGACCTGAGGGTCACCGTGTGCCAGGCCCTGCGCACCCTCATCACCAAGGGCTG
CCAGGCAGAGGCTGACCGTGCTGAAGTGAGTCGCTTTGCCAAGAACTTTCTGCCGATCCTCTTCAACCTG
TATGGGCAGCCCGTGGCAGCCGGGGACACTCCAGCCCCTCGCCGGGCTGTGCTGGAAACCATCAGAACTT
ACCTCACCATCACTGACACTCAGTTGGTGAACAGTCTCCTGGAAAAAGCCAGTGAGAAGGTGCTCGACCC
TGCCAGCTCTGACTTTACCAGATTGTCTGTCCTGGACCTGGTCGTGGCCTTGGCTCCGTGTGCTGACGAA
GCTGCCATCAGTAAGCTATACTCCACCATCCGGCCCTACCTAGAGAGCAAGGCCCACGGGGTGCAGAAGA
AGGCCTACCGAGTGCTGGAGGAGGTGTGTGCCAGTCCTCAGGGCCCCGGGGCCCTCTTCGTGCAGAGCCA
CCTGGAGGACCTGAAGAAGACACTGCTGGACTCGCTGCGGAGCACCTCCTCACCCGCCAAGAGGCCCCGT
TTGAAGTGCCTCCTACACATCGTGAGGAAGCTCTCAGCTGAACACAAGGAGTTCATCACTGCCCTCATCC
CAGAGGTGATCCTGTGCACCAAGGAGGTGTCGGTGGGCGCACGGAAGAACGCTTTTGCACTGCTCGTGGA
GATGGGCCATGCTTTCCTAAGGTTTGGCTCGAACCAGGAAGAGGCCCTGCAGTGCTACCTCGTCCTGATC
TACCCTGGCCTGGTGGGCGCGGTGACCATGGTCAGCTGCAGCATCCTGGCCCTGACCCACCTCCTTTTCG
AGTTTAAAGGTCTGATGGGGACCAGTACAGTGGAGCAGCTGCTGGAGAATGTGTGCCTGCTTCTGGCCTC
CCGCACCCGTGACGTGGTCAAGTCTGCACTGGGCTTCATCAAGGTGGCAGTGACTGTCATGGACGTGGCG
CACCTGGCCAAACATGTGCAGCTGGTGATGGAAGCCATTGGGAAGCTTTCAGATGACATGCGGCGGCACT
TCCGCATGAAGCTTCGGAACCTGTTCACCAAGTTCATCCGCAAGTTTGGATTTGAGCTGGTGAAAAGGCT
GTTGCCCGAGGAGTACCACAGAGTCCTGGTCAACATCCGGAAAGCTGAGGCCCGGGCCAAGAGGCACCGA
GCCCTGAGCCAGGCTGCCGTGGAGGAGGAAGAAGAGGAGGAGGAGGAGGAGGAGCCCGCCCAGGGCAAAG
GTGACAGCATTGAGGAGATTTTAGCTGACTCAGAGGACGAGGAGGACAATGAGGAGGAGGAAAGAAGCCG
AGGCAAGGAGCAGCGGAAGCTGGCACGACAGAGGAGCCGGGCATGGCTGAAAGAGGGCGGTGGGGACGAG
CCCCTCAACTTCCTGGATCCCAAGGTGGCCCAACGAGTCCTGGCCACGCAGCCAGGGCCAGGCCGGGGCA
GGAAGAAGGACCACAGCTTCAAGGTGAGCGCCGATGGCCGGCTGATCATAAGGGAGGAGGCAGACGGCAA
CAAGATGGAGGAAGAGGAAGGTGCCAAAGGCGAAGATGAAGAGATGGCTGACCCAATGGAAGATGTGATC
ATCAGGAATAAAAAGCACCAGAAGCTCAAGCACCAGAAAGAGGCTGAGGAGGAGGAGCTGGAGATACCCC
CTCAGTACCAAGCTGGAGGCTCTGGCATTCATCGCCCTGTGGCCAAGAAGGCTATGCCTGGGGCTGAATA
CAAGGCCAAGAAAGCAAAAGGTGATGTGAAGAAGAAAGGCCGGCCGGATCCCTATGCCTACATCCCCCTC
AACAGAAGCAAGCTCAACCGCAGGAAGAAGATGAAGCTGCAGGGACAGTTCAAAGGCCTGGTGAAGGCTG
CCCGGCGAGGTTCCCAGGTGGGACACAAAAACCGCAGAAAGGATCGTCGACCCTGACAATTCTGCAGTCG
ACGGTACCGCGGGCCCGGGATCCACCGGATCTAGATAACTGATCATAATCAGCCATACCACATTTGTAGA
GGTTTTACTTGCTTTAAAAAACCTCCCACACCTCCCCCTGAACCTGAAACATAAAATGAATGCAATTGTT
GTTGTTAACTTGTTTATTGCAGCTTATAATGGTTACAAATAAAGCAATAGCATCACAAATTTCACAAATA
AAGCATTTTTTTCACTGCATTCTAGTTGTGGTTTGTCCAAACTCATCAATGTATCTTAACGCGTAAATTG
TAAGCGTTAATATTTTGTTAAAATTCGCGTTAAATTTTTGTTAAATCAGCTCATTTTTTAACCAATAGGC
CGAAATCGGCAAAATCCCTTATAAATCAAAAGAATAGACCGAGATAGGGT
[37 nt withheld, positions 5651-5687]
AAAGAACGTGGACTCCAACGTCAAAGG
[49 nt withheld, positions 5715-5763]
T
[91 nt withheld, positions 5765-5855]
G
[124 nt withheld, positions 5857-5980]
CAGGTGGCACTTTTCGGGGAAATGTGCGCGGAACCCCTATTTGTTTATTTTTCTAAATACATTCAAATAT
GTATCCGCTCATGAGACAATAACCCTGATAAATGCTTCAATAATATTGAAAAAGGAAGAGTCCTGAGGCG
GAAAGAACCAGCTGTGGAATGTGTGTCAGTTAGGGTGTGGAAAGTCCCCAGGCTCCCCAGCAGGCAGAAG
TATGCAAAGCATGCATCTCAATTAGTCAGCAACCAGGTGTGGAAAGTCCCCAGGCTCCCCAGCAGGCAGA
AGTATGCAAAGCATGCATCTCAATTAGTCAGCAACCATAGTCCCGCCCCTAACTCCGCCCATCCCGCCCC
TAACTCCGCCCAGTTCCGCCCATTCTCCGCCCCATGGCTGACTAATTTTTTTTATTTATGCAGAGGCCGA
GGCCGCCTCGGCCTCTGAGCTATTCCAGAAGTAGTGAGGAGGCTTTTTTGGAGGCCTAGGCTTTTGCAAA
GATCGATCAAGAGACAGGATGAGGATCGTTTCGCATGATTGAACAAGATGGATTGCACGCAGGTTCTCCG
GCCGCTTGGGTGGAGAGGCTATTCGGCTATGACTGGGCACAACAGACAATCGGCTGCTCTGATGCCGCCG
TGTTCCGGCTGTCAGCGCAGGGGCGCCCGGTTCTTTTTGTCAAGACCGACCTGTCCGGTGCCCTGAATGA
ACTGCAAGACGAGGCAGCGCGGCTATCGTGGCTGGCCACGACGGGCGTTCCTTGCGCAGCTGTGCTCGAC
GTTGTCACTGAAGCGGGAAGGGACTGGCTGCTATTGGGCGAAGTGCCGGGGCAGGATCTCCTGTCATCTC
ACCTTGCTCCTGCCGAGAAAGTATCCATCATGGCTGATGCAATGCGGCGGCTGCATACGCTTGATCCGGC
TACCTGCCCATTCGACCACCAAGCGAAACATCGCATCGAGCGAGCACGTACTCGGATGGAAGCCGGTCTT
GTCGATCAGGATGATCTGGACGAAGAGCATCAGGGGCTCGCGCCAGCCGAACTGTTCGCCAGGCTCAAGG
CGAGCATGCCCGACGGCGAGGATCTCGTCGTGACCCATGGCGATGCCTGCTTGCCGAATATCATGGTGGA
AAATGGCCGCTTTTCTGGATTCATCGACTGTGGCCGGCTGGGTGTGGCGGACCGCTATCAGGACATAGCG
TTGGCTACCCGTGATATTGCTGAAGAGCTTGGCGGCGAATGGGCTGACCGCTTCCTCGTGCTTTACGGTA
TCGCCGCTCCCGATTCGCAGCGCATCGCCTTCTATCGCCTTCTTGACGAGTTCTTCTGAGCGGGACTCTG
GGGTTCGAAATGACCGACCAAGCGACGCCCAACCTGCCATCACGAGATTTCGATTCCACCGCCGCCTTCT
ATGAAAGGTTGGGCTTCGGAATCGTTTTCCGGGACGCCGGCTGGATGATCCTCCAGCGCGGGGATCTCAT
GCTGGAGTTCTTCGCCCACCCTAGGGGGAGGCTAACTGAAACACGGAAGGAGACAATACCGGAAGGAACC
CGCGCTATGACGGCAATAAAAAGACAGAATAAAACGCACGGTGTTGGGTCGTTTGTTCATAAACGCGGGG
TTCGGTCCCAGGGCTGGCACTCTGTCGATACCCCACCGAGACCCCATTGGGGCCAATACGCCCGCGTTTC
TTCCTTTTCCCCACCCCACCCCCCAAGTTCGGGTGAAGGCCCAGGGCTCGCAGCCAACGTCGGGGCGGCA
GGCCCTGCCATAGCCTCAGGTTACTCATATATACTTTAGATTGATTTAAAACTTCATTTTTAATTTAAAA
GGATCTAGGTGAAGATCCTTTTTGATAATCTCATGACCAAAATCCCTTAACGTGAGTTTTCGTTCCACTG
AGCGTCAGACCCCGTAGAAAAGATCAAAGGATCTTCTTGAGATCCTTTTTTTCTGCGCGTAATCTGCTGC
TTGCAAACAAAAAAACCACCGCTACCAGCGGTGGTTTGTTTGCCGGATCAAGAGCTACCAACTCTTTTTC
CGAAGGTAACTGGCTTCAGCAGAGCGCAGATACCAAATACTGTTCTTCTAGTGTAGCCGTAGTTAGGCCA
CCACTTCAAGAACTCTGTAGCACCGCCTACATACCTCGCTCTGCTAATCCTGTTACCAGTGGCTGCTGCC
AGTGGCGATAAGTCGTGTCTTACCGGGTTGGACTCAAGACGATAGTTACCGGATAAGGCGCAGCGGTCGG
GCTGAACGGGGGGTTCGTGCACACAGCCCAGCTTGGAGCGAACGACCTACACCGAACTGAGATACCTACA
GCGTGAGCTATGAGAAAGCGCCACGCTTCCCGAAGGGAGAAAGGCGGACAGGTATCCGGTAAGCGGCAGG
GTCGGAACAGGAGAGCGCACGAGGGAGCTTCCAGGGGGAAACGCCTGGTATCTTTATAGTCCTGTCGGGT
TTCGCCACCTCTGACTTGAGCGTCGATTTTTGTGATGCTCGTCAGGGGGGCGGAGCCTATGGAAAAACGC
CAGCAACGCGGCCTTTTTACGGTTCCTGGCCTTTTGCTGGCCTTTTGCTCACATGTTCTTTCCTGCGTTA
TCCCCTGATTCTGTGGATAACCGTATTACCGCCATGCATTAGTTATTAATAGTAATCAATTACGGGGTCA
TTAGTTCATAGCCCATATATGGAGTTCCG
Features (pLannotate 1.2.2; 19 found; start..end, strand, type, name):
      1..304     +  enhancer       CMV enhancer: human cytomegalovirus immediate early enhancer
    305..508     +  promoter       CMV promoter: human cytomegalovirus (CMV) immediate early promoter
    504..537     +  LTR            5' LTR (truncated) (fragment): truncated 5' long terminal repeat (LTR) from HIV-1
    553..571     +  promoter       T7 promoter: promoter for bacteriophage T7 RNA polymerase
    605..1321    +  CDS            EGFP: EGFP is a basic (constitutively fluorescent) green fluorescent protein published in 1996, derived from Aequorea victoria. It is reported to be a rapidly-maturing weak dimer with moderate acid sensitivity.
   1322..1342    +  misc_feature   MCS (fragment): multiple cloning site
   1343..5233    +  CDS            RRP12: RRP12_HUMAN - Also known as KIAA0690. Experimental evidence at protein level: Swiss-Prot protein existence level 1. From Homo sapiens (Human).
   5238..5273    +  misc_feature   MCS (fragment): multiple cloning site
   5290..5374    +  CDS            large T antigen (fragment): large T antigen from SV40 (simian virus 40)
   5397..5518    +  polyA_signal   SV40 poly(A) signal: SV40 polyadenylation signal
   5552..5980    -  rep_origin     f1 ori (sequence partly withheld): f1 bacteriophage origin of replication; arrow indicates direction of (+) strand synthesis
   6007..6111    +  promoter       AmpR promoter: bla
   6113..6470    +  promoter       SV40 promoter: SV40 enhancer and early promoter
   6505..7299    +  CDS            NeoR/KanR: aminoglycoside phosphotransferase from Tn5; aph(3')-II (or nptII); confers resistance to neomycin, kanamycin, and G418 (Geneticin®)
   7320..7472    +  CDS            ble (fragment): BLE_KLEPN - Experimental evidence at protein level: Swiss-Prot protein existence level 1. Binding protein with a strong affinity to the bleomycin family of antibiotics. Binds to CL990; an antimitotic-antibiotic compound. From Klebsiella pneumoniae.
   7531..7578    +  polyA_signal   HSV TK poly(A) signal: herpes simplex virus thymidine kinase polyadenylation signal (Cole and Stacy, 1985)
   7669..7685    -  polyA_signal   bGH poly(A) signal (fragment): bovine growth hormone polyadenylation signal
   7907..8495    +  rep_origin     ori: high-copy-number ColE1/pMB1/pBR322/pUC origin of replication
   8610..8669    +  enhancer       CMV enhancer (fragment): human cytomegalovirus immediate early enhancer
