[The description below was written by a language model from this plasmid's Addgene catalogue record and pLannotate feature annotations shown in this document.]
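Description:
pT7-EGFP-C1-HsRRP12_K is a mammalian expression plasmid of about 8.7 kb that produces human RRP12 (ribosomal RNA processing 12 homolog) fused to the C-terminus of EGFP. The catalogue lists the backbone as unknown. However, the name and feature layout fit an EGFP-C1-type vector with a T7 promoter added between the CMV promoter and the EGFP coding sequence. The CMV immediate-early enhancer and promoter drive transcription in mammalian cells, while the T7 promoter would allow transcription by T7 RNA polymerase, for example for in vitro transcription/translation. EGFP is followed by a short remnant of the multiple cloning site and then the RRP12 open reading frame. Depositor notes say this sequence derives from an NCBI cDNA record. An SV40 polyadenylation signal terminates the transcript.

The plasmid replicates in bacteria from a high-copy ColE1/pUC-type origin and also carries an f1 origin for single-stranded DNA production. Selection relies on a dual-purpose NeoR/KanR cassette. A bacterial bla-type promoter and the SV40 early promoter sit upstream of the Tn5 aminoglycoside phosphotransferase gene, which ends with an HSV TK polyadenylation signal. This gives kanamycin resistance in E. coli and G418 resistance in transfected mammalian cells. Several short annotated fragments (HIV-1 LTR, SV40 large T antigen, ble, bGH poly(A)) are probably partial sequence matches within backbone regions, not functional elements.

The stated purpose is mammalian expression of HsRRP12. The GFP fusion would suit localisation imaging or GFP-based pull-downs, although the record does not specify an application. The plasmid comes from a collection associated with work on nonsense-mediated mRNA decay.
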