Addgene plasmid #146766: pT7-EGFP-C1-HsRRP12_K
Purpose: Mammalian Expression of HsRRP12
Depositing lab: Elisa Izaurralde. Depositing organization: Max Planck Institute for Developmental Biology. Publication: SMG6 interacts with the exon junction complex via two conserved EJC-binding motifs (EBMs) required for nonsense-mediated mRNA decay. Kashima I, Jonas S, Jayachandran U, Buchwald G, Conti E, Lupas AN, Izaurralde E. Genes Dev. 2010 Nov 1. 24(21):2440-50. 10.1101/gad.604610 PubMed 20930030.
Backbone
  Vector backbone: Unknown
  Vector type: Mammalian Expression
Growth in bacteria
  Bacterial resistance: Kanamycin, 50 μg/mL
  Growth temperature: 37°C
  Growth strain: DH5alpha
  Copy number: High Copy
Gene/Insert
  Gene/Insert name: HsRRP12 (alt name: ribosomal RNA processing 12 homolog)
  Species: H. sapiens (human)
  Entrez Gene: RRP12 (a.k.a. FLJ20231, KIAA0690, DKFZp762P1116)
  Cloning method: Unknown
Terms and licenses: Academic/Nonprofit Terms; Industry Terms: Not Available to Industry
Depositor comments: Sequence extracted from NCBI: BC012745.2 Plasmids from this collection were made available to the research community and donated after the lab closed. Please note that the sequence provided by the depositing laboratory may be theoretical/predicted or based on Sanger sequencing results. There may be discrepancies between sequencing results obtained by Addgene and the depositor sequence. If an Addgene verified sequence is not available, please contact before placing your order to request that our lab fully sequence the plasmid.
How to cite: pT7-EGFP-C1-HsRRP12_K was a gift from Elisa Izaurralde (Addgene plasmid # 146766 ; http://n2t.net/addgene:146766 ; RRID:Addgene_146766)
